>Addgene plasmid #160689 | pGEX-2T-RNAPII-A2-14-HA | depositor full sequence | sequence record 311182 | pGEX-2T-RNAPII-A2-14-HA  sequence 5307 bps
ACGTTATCGACTGCACGGTGCACCAATGCTTCTGGCGTCAGGCAGCCATCGGAAGCTGTGGTATGGCTGT
GCAGGTCGTAAATCACTGCATAATTCGTGTCGCTCAAGGCGCACTCCCGTTCTGGATAATGTTTTTTGCG
CCGACATCATAACGGTTCTGGCAAATATTCTGAAATGAGCTGTTGACAATTAATCATCGGCTCGTATAAT
GTGTGGAATTGTGAGCGGATAACAATTTCACACAGGAAACAGTATTCATGTCCCCTATACTAGGTTATTG
GAAAATTAAGGGCCTTGTGCAACCCACTCGACTTCTTTTGGAATATCTTGAAGAAAAATATGAAGAGCAT
TTGTATGAGCGCGATGAAGGTGATAAATGGCGAAACAAAAAGTTTGAATTGGGTTTGGAGTTTCCCAATC
TTCCTTATTATATTGATGGTGATGTTAAATTAACACAGTCTATGGCCATCATACGTTATATAGCTGACAA
GCACAACATGTTGGGTGGTTGTCCAAAAGAGCGTGCAGAGATTTCAATGCTTGAAGGAGCGGTTTTGGAT
ATTAGATACGGTGTTTCGAGAATTGCATATAGTAAAGACTTTGAAACTCTCAAAGTTGATTTTCTTAGCA
AGCTACCTGAAATGCTGAAAATGTTCGAAGATCGTTTATGTCATAAAACATATTTAAATGGTGATCATGT
AACCCATCCTGACTTCATGTTGTATGACGCTCTTGATGTTGTTTTATACATGGACCCAATGTGCCTGGAT
GCGTTCCCAAAATTAGTTTGTTTTAAAAAACGTATTGAAGCTATCCCACAAATTGATAAGTACTTGAAAT
CCAGCAAGTATATAGCATGGCCTTTGCAGGGCTGGCAAGCCACGTTTGGTGGTGGCGACCATCCTCCAAA
ATCGGATCTGGTTCCGCGTGGATCCCCGAGCTATGCTCCAACTTCACCGAGCTATGCTCCAACTTCACCG
AGCTATGCTCCAACTTCACCGAGCTATGCTCCAACTTCACCGAGCTATGCTCCAACTTCACCGAGCTATG
CTCCAACTTCACCGAGCTATGCTCCAACTTCACCGAGCTATGCTCCAACTTCACCGAGCTATGCTCCAAC
TTCACCGAGCTATGCTCCAACTTCACCGAGCTATGCTCCAACTTCACCGAGCTATGCTCCAACTTCACCG
AGCTATGCTCCAACTTCACCGAGNTATGCTCCAACTTCACCGAGCTACCCCTATGATGTGCCCGACTATG
CCGAAAATGAAAATTCCAGATGATANNGNAGAGCTNGGGAATTCATCGTGACTGACTGACGATCTGCCTC
GCGCGTTTCGGTGATGACGGTGAAAACCTCTGACACATGCAGCTCCCGGAGACGGTCACAGCTTGTCTGT
AAGCGGATGCCGGGAGCAGACAAGCCCGTCAGGGCGCGTCAGCGGGTGTTGGCGGGTGTCGGGGCGCAGC
CATGACCCAGTCACGTAGCGATAGCGGAGTGTATAATTCTTGAAGACGAAAGGGCCTCGTGATACGCCTA
TTTTTATAGGTTAATGTCATGATAATAATGGTTTCTTAGACGTCAGGTGGCACTTTTCGGGGAAATGTGC
GCGGAACCCCTATTTGTTTATTTTTCTAAATACATTCAAATATGTATCCGCTCATGAGACAATAACCCTG
ATAAATGCTTCAATAATATTGAAAAAGGAAGAGTATGAGTATTCAACATTTCCGTGTCGCCCTTATTCCC
TTTTTTGCGGCATTTTGCCTTCCTGTTTTTGCTCACCCAGAAACGCTGGTGAAAGTAAAAGATGCTGAAG
ATCAGTTGGGTGCACGAGTGGGTTACATCGAACTGGATCTCAACAGCGGTAAGATCCTTGAGAGTTTTCG
CCCCGAAGAACGTTTTCCAATGATGAGCACTTTTAAAGTTCTGCTATGTGGCGCGGTATTATCCCGTGTT
GACGCCGGGCAAGAGCAACTCGGTCGCCGCATACACTATTCTCAGAATGACTTGGTTGAGTACTCACCAG
TCACAGAAAAGCATCTTACGGATGGCATGACAGTAAGAGAATTATGCAGTGCTGCCATAACCATGAGTGA
TAACACTGCGGCCAACTTACTTCTGACAACGATCGGAGGACCGAAGGAGCTAACCGCTTTTTTGCACAAC
ATGGGGGATCATGTAACTCGCCTTGATCGTTGGGAACCGGAGCTGAATGAAGCCATACCAAACGACGAGC
GTGACACCACGATGCCTGCAGCAATGGCAACAACGTTGCGCAAACTATTAACTGGCGAACTACTTACTCT
AGCTTCCCGGCAACAATTAATAGACTGGATGGAGGCGGATAAAGTTGCAGGACCACTTCTGCGCTCGGCC
CTTCCGGCTGGCTGGTTTATTGCTGATAAATCTGGAGCCGGTGAGCGTGGGTCTCGCGGTATCATTGCAG
CACTGGGGCCAGATGGTAAGCCCTCCCGTATCGTAGTTATCTACACGACGGGGAGTCAGGCAACTATGGA
TGAACGAAATAGACAGATCGCTGAGATAGGTGCCTCACTGATTAAGCATTGGTAACTGTCAGACCAAGTT
TACTCATATATACTTTAGATTGATTTAAAACTTCATTTTTAATTTAAAAGGATCTAGGTGAAGATCCTTT
TTGATAATCTCATGACCAAAATCCCTTAACGTGAGTTTTCGTTCCACTGAGCGTCAGACCCCGTAGAAAA
GATCAAAGGATCTTCTTGAGATCCTTTTTTTCTGCGCGTAATCTGCTGCTTGCAAACAAAAAAACCACCG
CTACCAGCGGTGGTTTGTTTGCCGGATCAAGAGCTACCAACTCTTTTTCCGAAGGTAACTGGCTTCAGCA
GAGCGCAGATACCAAATACTGTCCTTCTAGTGTAGCCGTAGTTAGGCCACCACTTCAAGAACTCTGTAGC
ACCGCCTACATACCTCGCTCTGCTAATCCTGTTACCAGTGGCTGCTGCCAGTGGCGATAAGTCGTGTCTT
ACCGGGTTGGACTCAAGACGATAGTTACCGGATAAGGCGCAGCGGTCGGGCTGAACGGGGGGTTCGTGCA
CACAGCCCAGCTTGGAGCGAACGACCTACACCGAACTGAGATACCTACAGCGTGAGCTATGAGAAAGCGC
CACGCTTCCCGAAGGGAGAAAGGCGGACAGGTATCCGGTAAGCGGCAGGGTCGGAACAGGAGAGCGCACG
AGGGAGCTTCCAGGGGGAAACGCCTGGTATCTTTATAGTCCTGTCGGGTTTCGCCACCTCTGACTTGAGC
GTCGATTTTTGTGATGCTCGTCAGGGGGGCGGAGCCTATGGAAAAACGCCAGCAACGCGGCCTTTTTACG
GTTCCTGGCCTTTTGCTGGCCTTTTGCTCACATGTTCTTTCCTGCGTTATCCCCTGATTCTGTGGATAAC
CGTATTACCGCCTTTGAGTGAGCTGATACCGCTCGCCGCAGCCGAACGACCGAGCGCAGCGAGTCAGTGA
GCGAGGAAGCGGAAGAGCGCCTGATGCGGTATTTTCTCCTTACGCATCTGTGCGGTATTTCACACCGCAT
AAATTCCGACACCATCGAATGGTGCAAAACCTTTCGCGGTATGGCATGATAGCGCCCGGAAGAGAGTCAA
TTCAGGGTGGTGAATGTGAAACCAGTAACGTTATACGATGTCGCAGAGTATGCCGGTGTCTCTTATCAGA
CCGTTTCCCGCGTGGTGAACCAGGCCAGCCACGTTTCTGCGAAAACGCGGGAAAAAGTGGAAGCGGCGAT
GGCGGAGCTGAATTACATTCCCAACCGCGTGGCACAACAACTGGCGGGCAAACAGTCGTTGCTGATTGGC
GTTGCCACCTCCAGTCTGGCCCTGCACGCGCCGTCGCAAATTGTCGCGGCGATTAAATCTCGCGCCGATC
AACTGGGTGCCAGCGTGGTGGTGTCGATGGTAGAACGAAGCGGCGTCGAAGCCTGTAAAGCGGCGGTGCA
CAATCTTCTCGCGCAACGCGTCAGTGGGCTGATCATTAACTATCCGCTGGATGACCAGGATGCCATTGCT
GTGGAAGCTGCCTGCACTAATGTTCCGGCGTTATTTCTTGATGTCTCTGACCAGACACCCATCAACAGTA
TTATTTTCTCCCATGAAGACGGTACGCGACTGGGCGTGGAGCATCTGGTCGCATTGGGTCACCAGCAAAT
CGCGCTGTTAGCGGGCCCATTAAGTTCTGTCTCGGCGCGTCTGCGTCTGGCTGGCTGGCATAAATATCTC
ACTCGCAATCAAATTCAGCCGATAGCGGAACGGGAAGGCGACTGGAGTGCCATGTCCGGTTTTCAACAAA
CCATGCAAATGCTGAATGAGGGCATCGTTCCCACTGCGATGCTGGTTGCCAACGATCAGATGGCGCTGGG
CGCAATGCGCGCCATTACCGAGTCCGGGCTGCGCGTTGGTGCGGATATCTCGGTAGTGGGATACGACGAT
ACCGAAGACAGCTCATGTTATATCCCGCCGTTAACCACCATCAAACAGGATTTTCGCCTGCTGGGGCAAA
CCAGCGTGGACCGCTTGCTGCAACTCTCTCAGGGCCAGGCGGTGAAGGGCAATCAGCTGTTGCCCGTCTC
ACTGGTGAAAAGAAAAACCACCCTGGCGCCCAATACGCAAACCGCCTCTCCCCGCGCGTTGGCCGATTCA
TTAATGCAGCTGGCACGACAGGTTTCCCGACTGGAAAGCGGGCAGTGAGCGCAACGCAATTAATGTGAGT
TAGCTCACTCATTAGGCACCCCAGGCTTTACACTTTATGCTTCCGGCTCGTATGTTGTGTGGAATTGTGA
GCGGATAACAATTTCACACAGGAAACAGCTATGACCATGATTACGGATTCACTGGCCGTCGTTTTACAAC
GTCGTGACTGGGAAAACCCTGGCGTTACCCAACTTAATCGCCTTGCAGCACATCCCCCTTTCGCCAGCTG
GCGTAATAGCGAAGAGGCCCGCACCGATCGCCCTTCCCAACAGTTGCGCAGCCTGAATGGCGAATGGCGC
TTTGCCTGGTTTCCGGCACCAGAAGCGGTGCCGGAAAGCTGGCTGGAGTGCGATCTTCCTGAGGCCGATA
CTGTCGTCGTCCCCTCAAACTGGCAGATGCACGGTTACGATGCGCCCATCTACACCAACGTAACCTATCC
CATTACGGTCAATCCGCCGTTTGTTCCCACGGAGAATCCGACGGGTTGTTACTCGCTCACATTTAATGTT
GATGAAAGCTGGCTACAGGAAGGCCAGACGCGAATTATTTTTGATGGCGTTGGAATT
Features (pLannotate 1.2.2; 16 found; start..end, strand, type, name):
      6..107     -  CDS            yciV (fragment): RNAAM_ECOLI - Also known as trpH From Escherichia coli (strain K12).
    183..211     +  promoter       tac promoter: strong E. coli promoter; hybrid between the trp and lac UV5 promoters
    219..235     +  protein_bind   lac operator: The lac repressor binds to the lac operator to inhibit transcription in E. coli. This inhibition can be relieved by adding lactose or isopropyl-β-D-thiogalactopyranoside (IPTG). lac repressor encoded by lacI
    258..911     +  CDS            GST26_SCHJA: Experimental evidence at protein level: Swiss-Prot protein existence level 1. GST isoenzymes appear to play a central role in the parasite detoxification system. Other functions are also suspected including a role in increasing the solubility of haematin in the parasite gut. From Schistosoma japonicum (Blood fluke).
   1324..1363    +  CDS            rop (fragment): Rop protein, which maintains plasmids at low copy number; rop
   1465..1505    +  misc_feature   bom (fragment): basis of mobility region from pBR322
   1610..1714    +  promoter       AmpR promoter: bla
   1715..2575    +  CDS            AmpR: β-lactamase; bla; confers resistance to ampicillin, carbenicillin, and related antibiotics
   2746..3334    +  rep_origin     ori: high-copy-number ColE1/pMB1/pBR322/pUC origin of replication
   3520..3571    -  misc_feature   bom (fragment): basis of mobility region from pBR322
   3578..3655    +  promoter       lacIq promoter: lacI (mutant); In the lacIq allele, a single base change in the promoter boosts expression of the lacI gene about 10-fold.
   3656..4738    +  CDS            lacI: lac repressor; lacI; The lac repressor binds to the lac operator to inhibit transcription in E. coli. This inhibition can be relieved by adding lactose or isopropyl-β-D-thiogalactopyranoside (IPTG).
   4751..4772    +  protein_bind   CAP binding site: CAP binding activates transcription in the presence of cAMP. E. coli catabolite activator protein
   4787..4817    +  promoter       lac promoter: promoter for the E. coli lac operon
   4825..4841    +  protein_bind   lac operator: The lac repressor binds to the lac operator to inhibit transcription in E. coli. This inhibition can be relieved by adding lactose or isopropyl-β-D-thiogalactopyranoside (IPTG). lac repressor encoded by lacI
   4861..5034    +  CDS            lacZα: LacZα fragment of β-galactosidase; lacZ fragment
