>Addgene plasmid #160689 | pGEX-2T-RNAPII-A2-14-HA | addgene full sequence | sequence record 317780 | Addgene NGS Result
TTATCGACTGCACGGTGCACCAATGCTTCTGGCGTCAGGCAGCCATCGGAAGCTGTGGTATGGCTGTGCA
GGTCGTAAATCACTGCATAATTCGTGTCGCTCAAGGCGCACTCCCGTTCTGGATAATGTTTTTTGCGCCG
ACATCATAACGGTTCTGGCAAATATTCTGAAATGAGCTGTTGACAATTAATCATCGGCTCGTATAATGTG
TGGAATTGTGAGCGGATAACAATTTCACACAGGAAACAGTATTCATGTCCCCTATACTAGGTTATTGGAA
AATTAAGGGCCTTGTGCAACCCACTCGACTTCTTTTGGAATATCTTGAAGAAAAATATGAAGAGCATTTG
TATGAGCGCGATGAAGGTGATAAATGGCGAAACAAAAAGTTTGAATTGGGTTTGGAGTTTCCCAATCTTC
CTTATTATATTGATGGTGATGTTAAATTAACACAGTCTATGGCCATCATACGTTATATAGCTGACAAGCA
CAACATGTTGGGTGGTTGTCCAAAAGAGCGTGCAGAGATTTCAATGCTTGAAGGAGCGGTTTTGGATATT
AGATACGGTGTTTCGAGAATTGCATATAGTAAAGACTTTGAAACTCTCAAAGTTGATTTTCTTAGCAAGC
TACCTGAAATGCTGAAAATGTTCGAAGATCGTTTATGTCATAAAACATATTTAAATGGTGATCATGTAAC
CCATCCTGACTTCATGTTGTATGACGCTCTTGATGTTGTTTTATACATGGACCCAATGTGCCTGGATGCG
TTCCCAAAATTAGTTTGTTTTAAAAAACGTATTGAAGCTATCCCACAAATTGATAAGTACTTGAAATCCA
GCAAGTATATAGCATGGCCTTTGCAGGGCTGGCAAGCCACGTTTGGTGGTGGCGACCATCCTCCAAAATC
GGATCTGGTTCCGCGTGGATCCCCGAGCTATGCTCCAACTTCACCGAGCTATGCTCCAACTTCACCGAGC
TATGCTCCAACTTCACCGAGCTATGCTCCAACTTCACCGAGCTATGCTCCAACTTCACCGAGCTATGCTC
CAACTTCACCGAGCTATGCTCCAACTTCACCGAGCTATGCTCCAACTTCACCGAGCTATGCTCCAACTTC
ACCGAGCTATGCTCCAACTTCACCGAGCTATGCTCCAACTTCACCGAGCTATGCTCCAACTTCACCGAGC
TATGCTCCAACTTCACCGAGCTATGCTCCAACTTCACCGAGCTACCCCTATGATGTGCCCGACTATGCCG
AAAATGAAAATTCCAGATGATACGTAGAGCTCGGAATTCATCGTGACTGACTGACGATCTGCCTCGCGCG
TTTCGGTGATGACGGTGAAAACCTCTGACACATGCAGCTCCCGGAGACGGTCACAGCTTGTCTGTAAGCG
GATGCCGGGAGCAGACAAGCCCGTCAGGGCGCGTCAGCGGGTGTTGGCGGGTGTCGGGGCGCAGCCATGA
CCCAGTCACGTAGCGATAGCGGAGTGTATAATTCTTGAAGACGAAAGGGCCTCGTGATACGCCTATTTTT
ATAGGTTAATGTCATGATAATAATGGTTTCTTAGACGTCAGGTGGCACTTTTCGGGGAAATGTGCGCGGA
ACCCCTATTTGTTTATTTTTCTAAATACATTCAAATATGTATCCGCTCATGAGACAATAACCCTGATAAA
TGCTTCAATAATATTGAAAAAGGAAGAGTATGAGTATTCAACATTTCCGTGTCGCCCTTATTCCCTTTTT
TGCGGCATTTTGCCTTCCTGTTTTTGCTCACCCAGAAACGCTGGTGAAAGTAAAAGATGCTGAAGATCAG
TTGGGTGCACGAGTGGGTTACATCGAACTGGATCTCAACAGCGGTAAGATCCTTGAGAGTTTTCGCCCCG
AAGAACGTTTTCCAATGATGAGCACTTTTAAAGTTCTGCTATGTGGCGCGGTATTATCCCGTGTTGACGC
CGGGCAAGAGCAACTCGGTCGCCGCATACACTATTCTCAGAATGACTTGGTTGAGTACTCACCAGTCACA
GAAAAGCATCTTACGGATGGCATGACAGTAAGAGAATTATGCAGTGCTGCCATAACCATGAGTGATAACA
CTGCGGCCAACTTACTTCTGACAACGATCGGAGGACCGAAGGAGCTAACCGCTTTTTTGCACAACATGGG
GGATCATGTAACTCGCCTTGATCGTTGGGAACCGGAGCTGAATGAAGCCATACCAAACGACGAGCGTGAC
ACCACGATGCCTGCAGCAATGGCAACAACGTTGCGCAAACTATTAACTGGCGAACTACTTACTCTAGCTT
CCCGGCAACAATTAATAGACTGGATGGAGGCGGATAAAGTTGCAGGACCACTTCTGCGCTCGGCCCTTCC
GGCTGGCTGGTTTATTGCTGATAAATCTGGAGCCGGTGAGCGTGGGTCTCGCGGTATCATTGCAGCACTG
GGGCCAGATGGTAAGCCCTCCCGTATCGTAGTTATCTACACGACGGGGAGTCAGGCAACTATGGATGAAC
GAAATAGACAGATCGCTGAGATAGGTGCCTCACTGATTAAGCATTGGTAACTGTCAGACCAAGTTTACTC
ATATATACTTTAGATTGATTTAAAACTTCATTTTTAATTTAAAAGGATCTAGGTGAAGATCCTTTTTGAT
AATCTCATGACCAAAATCCCTTAACGTGAGTTTTCGTTCCACTGAGCGTCAGACCCCGTAGAAAAGATCA
AAGGATCTTCTTGAGATCCTTTTTTTCTGCGCGTAATCTGCTGCTTGCAAACAAAAAAACCACCGCTACC
AGCGGTGGTTTGTTTGCCGGATCAAGAGCTACCAACTCTTTTTCCGAAGGTAACTGGCTTCAGCAGAGCG
CAGATACCAAATACTGTCCTTCTAGTGTAGCCGTAGTTAGGCCACCACTTCAAGAACTCTGTAGCACCGC
CTACATACCTCGCTCTGCTAATCCTGTTACCAGTGGCTGCTGCCAGTGGCGATAAGTCGTGTCTTACCGG
GTTGGACTCAAGACGATAGTTACCGGATAAGGCGCAGCGGTCGGGCTGAACGGGGGGTTCGTGCACACAG
CCCAGCTTGGAGCGAACGACCTACACCGAACTGAGATACCTACAGCGTGAGCTATGAGAAAGCGCCACGC
TTCCCGAAGGGAGAAAGGCGGACAGGTATCCGGTAAGCGGCAGGGTCGGAACAGGAGAGCGCACGAGGGA
GCTTCCAGGGGGAAACGCCTGGTATCTTTATAGTCCTGTCGGGTTTCGCCACCTCTGACTTGAGCGTCGA
TTTTTGTGATGCTCGTCAGGGGGGCGGAGCCTATGGAAAAACGCCAGCAACGCGGCCTTTTTACGGTTCC
TGGCCTTTTGCTGGCCTTTTGCTCACATGTTCTTTCCTGCGTTATCCCCTGATTCTGTGGATAACCGTAT
TACCGCCTTTGAGTGAGCTGATACCGCTCGCCGCAGCCGAACGACCGAGCGCAGCGAGTCAGTGAGCGAG
GAAGCGGAAGAGCGCCTGATGCGGTATTTTCTCCTTACGCATCTGTGCGGTATTTCACACCGCATAAATT
CCGACACCATCGAATGGCGCAAAACCTTTCGCGGTATGGCATGATAGCGCCCGGAAGAGAGTCAATTCAG
GGTGGTGAATGTGAAACCAGTAACGTTATACGATGTCGCAGAGTATGCCGGTGTCTCTTATCAGACCGTT
TCCCGCGTGGTGAACCAGGCCAGCCACGTTTCTGCGAAAACGCGGGAAAAAGTGGAAGCGGCGATGGCGG
AGCTGAATTACATTCCCAACCGCGTGGCACAACAACTGGCGGGCAAACAGTCGTTGCTGATTGGCGTTGC
CACCTCCAGTCTGGCCCTGCACGCGCCGTCGCAAATTGTCGCGGCGATTAAATCTCGCGCCGATCAACTG
GGTGCCAGCGTGGTGGTGTCGATGGTAGAACGAAGCGGCGTCGAAGCCTGTAAAGCGGCGGTGCACAATC
TTCTCGCGCAACGCGTCAGTGGGCTGATCATTAACTATCCGCTGGATGACCAGGATGCCATTGCTGTGGA
AGCTGCCTGCACTAATGTTCCGGCGTTATTTCTTGATGTCTCTGACCAGACACCCATCAACAGTATTATT
TTCTCCCATGAAGACGGTACGCGACTGGGCGTGGAGCATCTGGTCGCATTGGGTCACCAGCAAATCGCGC
TGTTAGCGGGCCCATTAAGTTCTGTCTCGGCGCGTCTGCGTCTGGCTGGCTGGCATAAATATCTCACTCG
CAATCAAATTCAGCCGATAGCGGAACGGGAAGGCGACTGGAGTGCCATGTCCGGTTTTCAACAAACCATG
CAAATGCTGAATGAGGGCATCGTTCCCACTGCGATGCTGGTTGCCAACGATCAGATGGCGCTGGGCGCAA
TGCGCGCCATTACCGAGTCCGGGCTGCGCGTTGGTGCGGATATCTCGGTAGTGGGATACGACGATACCGA
AGACAGCTCATGTTATATCCCGCCGTTAACCACCATCAAACAGGATTTTCGCCTGCTGGGGCAAACCAGC
GTGGACCGCTTGCTGCAACTCTCTCAGGGCCAGGCGGTGAAGGGCAATCAGCTGTTGCCCGTCTCACTGG
TGAAAAGAAAAACCACCCTGGCGCCCAATACGCAAACCGCCTCTCCCCGCGCGTTGGCCGATTCATTAAT
GCAGCTGGCACGACAGGTTTCCCGACTGGAAAGCGGGCAGTGAGCGCAACGCAATTAATGTAAGTTAGCT
CACTCATTAGGCACCCCAGGCTTTACACTTTATGCTTCCGGCTCGTATGTTGTGTGGAATTGTGAGCGGA
TAACAATTTCACACAGGAAACAGCTATGACCATGATTACGGATTCACTGGCCGTCGTTTTACAACGTCGT
GACTGGGAAAACCCTGGCGTTACCCAACTTAATCGCCTTGCAGCACATCCCCCTTTCGCCAGCTGGCGTA
ATAGCGAAGAGGCCCGCACCGATCGCCCTTCCCAACAGTTGCGCAGCCTGAATGGCGAATGGCGCTTTGC
CTGGTTTCCGGCACCAGAAGCGGTGCCGGAAAGCTGGCTGGAGTGCGATCTTCCTGAGGCCGATACTGTC
GTCGTCCCCTCAAACTGGCAGATGCACGGTTACGATGCGCCCATCTACACCAACGTGACCTATCCCATTA
CGGTCAATCCGCCGTTTGTTCCCACGGAGAATCCGACGGGTTGTTACTCGCTCACATTTAATGTTGATGA
AAGCTGGCTACAGGAAGGCCAGACGCGAATTATTTTTGATGGCGTTGGAATT
Features (pLannotate 1.2.2; 16 found; start..end, strand, type, name):
      3..104     -  CDS            yciV (fragment): RNAAM_ECOLI - Also known as trpH From Escherichia coli (strain K12).
    180..208     +  promoter       tac promoter: strong E. coli promoter; hybrid between the trp and lac UV5 promoters
    216..232     +  protein_bind   lac operator: The lac repressor binds to the lac operator to inhibit transcription in E. coli. This inhibition can be relieved by adding lactose or isopropyl-β-D-thiogalactopyranoside (IPTG). lac repressor encoded by lacI
    255..908     +  CDS            GST26_SCHJA: Experimental evidence at protein level: Swiss-Prot protein existence level 1. GST isoenzymes appear to play a central role in the parasite detoxification system. Other functions are also suspected including a role in increasing the solubility of haematin in the parasite gut. From Schistosoma japonicum (Blood fluke).
   1319..1358    +  CDS            rop (fragment): Rop protein, which maintains plasmids at low copy number; rop
   1460..1500    +  misc_feature   bom (fragment): basis of mobility region from pBR322
   1605..1709    +  promoter       AmpR promoter: bla
   1710..2570    +  CDS            AmpR: β-lactamase; bla; confers resistance to ampicillin, carbenicillin, and related antibiotics
   2741..3329    +  rep_origin     ori: high-copy-number ColE1/pMB1/pBR322/pUC origin of replication
   3515..3566    -  misc_feature   bom (fragment): basis of mobility region from pBR322
   3573..3650    +  promoter       lacI promoter: lacI
   3651..4733    +  CDS            lacI: lac repressor; lacI; The lac repressor binds to the lac operator to inhibit transcription in E. coli. This inhibition can be relieved by adding lactose or isopropyl-β-D-thiogalactopyranoside (IPTG).
   4746..4767    +  protein_bind   CAP binding site: CAP binding activates transcription in the presence of cAMP. E. coli catabolite activator protein
   4782..4812    +  promoter       lac promoter: promoter for the E. coli lac operon
   4820..4836    +  protein_bind   lac operator: The lac repressor binds to the lac operator to inhibit transcription in E. coli. This inhibition can be relieved by adding lactose or isopropyl-β-D-thiogalactopyranoside (IPTG). lac repressor encoded by lacI
   4856..5029    +  CDS            lacZα: LacZα fragment of β-galactosidase; lacZ fragment
