[The description below was written by a language model from this plasmid's Addgene catalogue record and pLannotate feature annotations shown in this document.]
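Description:
pGEX-2T-RNAPII-A2-14-HA is a bacterial expression plasmid built on the pGEX-2T backbone for producing a glutathione S-transferase fusion to the C-terminal domain (CTD) of Saccharomyces cerevisiae RNA polymerase II. It replicates in E. coli from a ColE1/pMB1-type origin and is selected with ampicillin through the bla (AmpR) gene and its own promoter. Small remnants of pBR322 (rop and bom fragments) and a lac promoter/operator with a lacZα fragment downstream of lacI are carried over from the parental vector rather than being functional parts of the payload.

Expression is driven by the hybrid tac promoter followed by a lac operator. The plasmid-borne lacI gene supplies repressor, so transcription stays low until it is induced with IPTG. The Schistosoma japonicum GST coding sequence lies immediately downstream, and the CTD insert is fused after it. The insert is not annotated in either feature table, but an unannotated gap of roughly 400 nt after GST is where it would lie. According to the record, serine at position 2 is changed to alanine in 14 of the consensus heptapeptide repeats, a stretch shown to be phosphorylated by Cdc2 kinase. The name suggests an HA epitope tag, although no such tag is annotated or described, and the cloning sites are not recorded.

The two sequence records (5,302 and 5,307 nt) give essentially the same map. They differ by a few bases, and the lacI promoter is called wild type in one and lacIq in the other. The GST moiety allows glutathione-affinity purification, making the mutant fusion suitable as a substrate or control for studying site-specific CTD phosphorylation.
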