Addgene plasmid #160689: pGEX-2T-RNAPII-A2-14-HA
Purpose: Expression of GST-RNA Polymerase II C-terminal domain fusion protein. Contains an S-to-A mutation in position 2 of 14 of the consensus heptapeptide repeats shown to be phosphorylated by Cdc2 kinase.
Depositing lab: Jeffry Corden. Depositing organization: Johns Hopkins University and School of Medicine. Publication: Growth-related changes in phosphorylation of yeast RNA polymerase II. Patturajan M, Schulte RJ, Sefton BM, Berezney R, Vincent M, Bensaude O, Warren SL, Corden JL. J Biol Chem. 1998 Feb 20;273(8):4689-94. doi: 10.1074/jbc.273.8.4689. PubMed 9468530.
Backbone
  Vector backbone: pGEX-2T
  Vector type: Bacterial Expression
Growth in bacteria
  Bacterial resistance: Ampicillin, 100 μg/mL
  Growth temperature: 37°C
  Growth strain: DH5alpha
  Copy number: Unknown
Gene/Insert
  Gene/Insert name: RNA polymerase II CTD
  Species: S. cerevisiae (budding yeast)
  Mutation: Contains an S-to-A mutation in position 2 of 14 of the consensus heptapeptide repeats shown to be phosphorylated by Cdc2 kinase
  Cloning method: Restriction Enzyme; 5′ cloning site Unknown (unknown if destroyed)
Terms and licenses: Academic/Nonprofit Terms; Industry Terms: Not Available to Industry
How to cite: pGEX-2T-RNAPII-A2-14-HA was a gift from Jeffry Corden (Addgene plasmid # 160689 ; http://n2t.net/addgene:160689 ; RRID:Addgene_160689)
